>Addgene plasmid #66845 | pAV5S-F30-2xdBroccoli | addgene full sequence | sequence record 239522 | Addgene NGS Result
GTGAATTACGTCATAGGGTTAGGGAGGTCCTGGATCGATCCAGACATGATAAGATACATTGATGAGTTTG
GACAAACCACAACTAGAATGCAGTGAAAAAAATGCTTTATTTGTGAAATTTGTGATGCTATTGCTTTATT
TGTAACCATTATAAGCTGCAATAAACAAGTTAACAACAACAATTGCATTCATTTTATGTTTCAGGTTCAG
GGGGAGGTGTGGGAGGTTTTTTAAAGCAAGTAAAACCTCTACAAATGTGGTATGGCTGATTATGATCTCT
AGTCAAGGCACTATACATCAAATATTCCTTATTAACCCCTTTACAAATTAAAAAGCTAAAGGTACACAAT
TTTTGAGCATAGTTATTAATAGCAGACACTCTATGCCTGTGTGGAGTAAGAAAAAACAGTATGTTATGAT
TATAACTGTTATGCCTACTTATAAAGGTTACAGAATATTTTTCCATAATTTTCTTGTATAGCAGTGCAGC
TTTTTCCTTTGTGGTGTAAATAGCAAAGCAAGCAAGAGTTCTATTACTAAACACAGCATGACTCAAAAAA
CTTAGCAATTCTGAAGGAAAGTCCTTGGGGTCTTCTACCTTTCTCTTCTTTTTTGGAGGAGTAGAATGTT
GAGAGTCAGCAGTAGCCTCATCATCACTAGATGGCATTTCTTCTGAGCAAAACAGGTTTTCCTCATTAAA
GGCATTCCACCACTGCTCCCATTCATCAGTTCCATAGGTTGGAATCTAAAATACACAAACAATTAGAATC
AGTAGTTTAACACATTATACACTTAAAAATTTTATATTTACCTTAGAGCTTTAAATCTCTGTAGGTAGTT
TGTCCAATTATGTCACACCACAGAAGTAAGGTTCCTTCACAAAGATCCGGACCAAAGCGGCCATCGTGCC
TCCCCACTCCTGCAGTTCGGGGGCATGGATGCGCGGATAGCCGCTGCTGGTTTCCTGGATGCCGACGGAT
TTGCACTGCCGGTAGAACTCCGCGAGGTCGTCCAGCCTCAGGCAGCAGCTGAACCAACTCGCGAGGGGAT
CGAGCCCGGGGTGGGCGAAGAACTCCAGCATGAGATCCCCGCGCTGGAGGATCATCCAGCCGGCGTCCCG
GAAAACGATTCCGAAGCCCAACCTTTCATAGAAGGCGGCGGTGGAATCGAAATCTCGTGATGGCAGGTTG
GGCGTCGCTTGGTCGGTCATTTCGAACCCCAGAGTCCCGCTCAGAAGAACTCGTCAAGAAGGCGATAGAA
GGCGATGCGCTGCGAATCGGGAGCGGCGATACCGTAAAGCACGAGGAAGCGGTCAGCCCATTCGCCGCCA
AGCTCTTCAGCAATATCACGGGTAGCCAACGCTATGTCCTGATAGCGGTCCGCCACACCCAGCCGGCCAC
AGTCGATGAATCCAGAAAAGCGGCCATTTTCCACCATGATATTCGGCAAGCAGGCATCGCCATGGGTCAC
GACGAGATCCTCGCCGTCGGGCATGCGCGCCTTGAGCCTGGCGAACAGTTCGGCTGGCGCGAGCCCCTGA
TGCTCTTCGTCCAGATCATCCTGATCGACAAGACCGGCTTCCATCCGAGTACGTGCTCGCTCGATGCGAT
GTTTCGCTTGGTGGTCGAATGGGCAGGTAGCCGGATCAAGCGTATGCAGCCGCCGCATTGCATCAGCCAT
GATGGATACTTTCTCGGCAGGAGCAAGGTGAGATGACAGGAGATCCTGCCCCGGCACTTCGCCCAATAGC
AGCCAGTCCCTTCCCGCTTCAGTGACAACGTCGAGCACAGCTGCGCAAGGAACGCCCGTCGTGGCCAGCC
ACGATAGCCGCGCTGCCTCGTCCTGCAGTTCATTCAGGGCACCGGACAGGTCGGTCTTGACAAAAAGAAC
CGGGCGCCCCTGCGCTGACAGCCGGAACACGGCGGCATCAGAGCAGCCGATTGTCTGTTGTGCCCAGTCA
TAGCCGAATAGCCTCTCCACCCAAGCGGCCGGAGAACCTGCGTGCAATCCATCTTGTTCAATCATGCGAA
ACGATCCTCATCCTGTCTCTTGATCAGATCTTGATCCCCTGCGCCATCAGATCCTTGGCGGCAAGAAAGC
CATCCAGTTTACTTTGCAGGGCTTCCCAACCTTACCAGAGGGCGCCCCAGCTGGCAATTCCGGTTCGCTT
GCTGTCCATAAAACCGCCCAGTCTAGCTATCGCCATGTAAGCCCACTGCAAGCTACCTGCTTTCTCTTTG
CGCTTGCGTTTTCCCTTGTCCAGATAGCCCAGTAGCTGACATTCATCCGGGGTCAGCACCGTTTCTGCGG
ACTGGCTTTCTACGTGTTCCGCTTCCTTTAGCAGCCCTTGCGCCCTGAGTGCTTGCGGCAGCGTGAAGCT
TTTTGCAAAAGCCTAGGCCTCCAAAAAAGCCTCCTCACTACTTCTGGAATAGCTCAGAGGCCGAGGCGGC
CTCGGCCTCTGCATAAATAAAAAAAATTAGTCAGCCATGGGGCGGAGAATGGGCGGAACTGGGCGGAGTT
AGGGGCGGGATGGGCGGAGTTAGGGGCGGGACTATGGTTGCTGACTAATTGAGATGCATGCTTTGCATAC
TTCTGCCTGCTGGGGAGCCTGGGGACTTTCCACACCTGGTTGCTGACTAATTGAGATGCATGCTTTGCAT
ACTTCTGCCTGCTGGGGAGCCTGGGGACTTTCCACACCCTAACTGACACACATTCCACAGCCGGATCCGG
CCCCGGGCTGGCGGTGTCGGATGCAATCCGGCGGGCACGGCCGGGCCGGGCTGGGCTCTTGGGGCAGCCA
GGCGCCTCCTTCAGCGTCTACGGCCATACCACCCTGAACGCGCCCGATCTCGTCTGATCTCGGAAGCTAA
GCAGGGTCGGGCCTGGTTAGTACTTGGATGGGAGACCGCCTGGGAATACCGGGTGCTGTAGGCGTCGACT
TGCCATGTGTATGTGGGAGACGGTCGGGTCCATCTGAGACGGTCGGGTCCAGATATTCGTATCTGTCGAG
TAGAGTGTGGGCTCAGATGTCGAGTAGAGTGTGGGCTCCCACATACTCTGATGATCCAGACGGTCGGGTC
CATCTGAGACGGTCGGGTCCAGATATTCGTATCTGTCGAGTAGAGTGTGGGCTCAGATGTCGAGTAGAGT
GTGGGCTGGATCATTCATGGCAATCTAGAGCGGACTTCGGTCCGCTTTTTACTAGGACCTGCAGGCATGC
AAGCTTGACGTCGGTTACCGATATCCATATGGCGGCCGCATCGATCTCGAGCCGCGGACTAGTAACTTGT
TTATTGCAGCTTATAATGGTTACAAATAAAGCAATAGCATCACAAATTTCACAAATAAAGCATTTTTTTC
ACTGCATTCTAGTTGTGGTTTGTCCAAACTCATCAATGTATCTTATCATGTCTTACGTAGATAAGTAGCA
TGGCGGGTTAATCATTAACTACAAGGAACCCCTAGTGATGGAGTTGGCCACTCCCTCTCTGCGCGCTCGC
TCGCTCACTGAGGCCGGGCGACCAAAGGTCGCCCGACGCCCGGGCTTTGCCCGGGCGGCCTCAGTGAGCG
AGCGAGCGCGCAGAGAGGGACAGATCTGCAGATCTGCTGGCGTAATAGCGAAGAGGCCCGCACCGATCGC
CCTTCCCAACAGTTGCGCAGCCTGAATGGCGAATGGAAATTGTAAGCGTTAATATTTTGTTAAAATTCGC
GTTAAATTTTTGTTAAATCAGCTCATTTTTTAACCAATAGGCCGAAATCGGCAAAATCCCTTATAAATCA
AAAGAATAGACCGAGATAGGGT
[37 nt withheld, positions 3803-3839]
AAAGAACGTGGACTCCAACGTCAAAGG
[49 nt withheld, positions 3867-3915]
T
[91 nt withheld, positions 3917-4007]
G
[124 nt withheld, positions 4009-4132]
CAGGTGGCACTTTTCGGGGAAATGTGCGCGGAACCCCTATTTGTTTATTTTTCTAAATACATTCAAATAT
GTATCCGCTCATGAGACAATAACCCTGATAAATGCTTCAATAATATTGAAAAAGGAAGAGTATGAGTATT
CAACATTTCCGTGTCGCCCTTATTCCCTTTTTTGCGGCATTTTGCCTTCCTGTTTTTGCTCACCCAGAAA
CGCTGGTGAAAGTAAAAGATGCTGAAGATCAGTTGGGTGCACGAGTGGGTTACATCGAACTGGATCTCAA
CAGCGGTAAGATCCTTGAGAGTTTTCGCCCCGAAGAACGTTTTCCAATGATGAGCACTTTTAAAGTTCTG
CTATGTGGCGCGGTATTATCCCGTATTGACGCCGGGCAAGAGCAACTCGGTCGCCGCATACACTATTCTC
AGAATGACTTGGTTGAGTACTCACCAGTCACAGAAAAGCATCTTACGGATGGCATGACAGTAAGAGAATT
ATGCAGTGCTGCCATAACCATGAGTGATAACACTGCGGCCAACTTACTTCTGACAACGATCGGAGGACCG
AAGGAGCTAACCGCTTTTTTGCACAACATGGGGGATCATGTAACTCGCCTTGATCGTTGGGAACCGGAGC
TGAATGAAGCCATACCAAACGACGAGCGTGACACCACGATGCCTGTAGCAATGGCAACAACGTTGCGCAA
ACTATTAACTGGCGAACTACTTACTCTAGCTTCCCGGCAACAATTAATAGACTGGATGGAGGCGGATAAA
GTTGCAGGACCACTTCTGCGCTCGGCCCTTCCGGCTGGCTGGTTTATTGCTGATAAATCTGGAGCCGGTG
AGCGTGGGTCTCGCGGTATCATTGCAGCACTGGGGCCAGATGGTAAGCCCTCCCGTATCGTAGTTATCTA
CACGACGGGGAGTCAGGCAACTATGGATGAACGAAATAGACAGATCGCTGAGATAGGTGCCTCACTGATT
AAGCATTGGTAACTGTCAGACCAAGTTTACTCATATATACTTTAGATTGATTTAAAACTTCATTTTTAAT
TTAAAAGGATCTAGGTGAAGATCCTTTTTGATAATCTCATGACCAAAATCCCTTAACGTAAGTTTTCGTT
CCACTGAGCGTCAGACCCCGTAGAAAAGATCAAAGGATCTTCTTGAGATCCTTTTTTTCTGCGCGTAATC
TGCTGCTTGCAAACAAAAAAACCACCGCTACCAGCGGTGGTTTGTTTGCCGGATCAAGAGCTACCAACTC
TTTTTCCGAAGGTAACTGGCTTCAGCAGAGCGCAGATACCAAATACTGTTCTTCTAGTGTAGCCGTAGTT
AGGCCACCACTTCAAGAACTCTGTAGCACCGCCTACATACCTCGCTCTGCTAATCCTGTTACCAGTGGCT
GCTGCCAGTGGCGATAAGTCGTGTCTTACCGGGTTGGACTCAAGACGATAGTTACCGGATAAGGCGCAGC
GGTCGGGCTGAACGGGGGGTTCGTGCACACAGCCCAGCTTGGAGCGAACGACCTACACCGAACTGAGATA
CCTACAGCGTGAGCTATGAGAAAGCGCCACGCTTCCCGAAGGGAGAAAGGCGGACAGGTATCCGGTAAGC
GGCAGGGTCGGAACAGGAGAGCGCACGAGGGAGCTTCCAGGGGGAAACGCCTGGTATCTTTATAGTCCTG
TCGGGTTTCGCCACCTCTGACTTGAGCGTCGATTTTTGTGATGCTCGTCAGGGGGGCGGAGCCTATGGAA
AAACGCCAGCAACGCGGCCTTTTTACGGTTCCTGGCCTTTTGCTGGCCTTTTGCTCACATGTTCTTTCCT
GCGTTATCCCCTGATTCTGTGGATAACCGTATTACCGCCTTTGAGTGAGCTGATACCGCTCGCCGCAGCC
GAACGACCGAGCGCAGCGAGTCAGTGAGCGAGCGAGCGCGCAGAGAGGGAGTGGCCAACTCCATCACTAG
GGGTTCCTGGAGGGGTGGAGTCGTGAC
Features (pLannotate 1.2.2; 19 found; start..end, strand, type, name):
     37..171     -  polyA_signal   SV40 poly(A) signal: SV40 polyadenylation signal
    194..277     -  CDS            large T antigen (fragment): large T antigen from SV40 (simian virus 40)
    596..616     -  CDS            SV40 NLS: nuclear localization signal of SV40 (simian virus 40) large T antigen
    746..811     -  intron         small t intron: SV40 (simian virus 40) small t antigen intron
    813..887     -  CDS            small t antigen (fragment): SV40 (simian virus 40) small t antigen
    890..1210    -  CDS            ble (fragment): BLE_KLEPN - Experimental evidence at protein level: Swiss-Prot protein existence level 1. Binding protein with a strong affinity to the bleomycin family of antibiotics. Binds to CL990; an antimitotic-antibiotic compound. From Klebsiella pneumoniae.
   1234..2025    -  CDS            neo: KKA2_KLEPN - Also known as kan, nptII. Experimental evidence at protein level: Swiss-Prot protein existence level 1. Resistance to kanamycin, neomycin, paromomycin, ribostamycin, butirosin and gentamicin B. From Klebsiella pneumoniae.
   2057..2380    -  CDS            tnpA (fragment): TN5P_ECOLX - Also known as tnp. Experimental evidence at protein level: Swiss-Prot protein existence level 1. Mediates transposition of transposon Tn5 by a 'cut and paste' mechanism. First, the monomeric transposase binds the 19 bp inverted DNA repeats flanking the transposon. Then, dimerization of the DNA- bound transposase creates a synaptic DNA complex. After nicking of the first DNA strand, excision of the transposon proceeds through a series of intermediates. The transposase then mediates the insertion of the transposon at a new site by strand transfer. The activity of the wild- type tran
   2382..2711    -  promoter       SV40 promoter: SV40 enhancer and early promoter
   2815..2933    +  ncRNA          5S rRNA: Accession: RF00001 - 5S ribosomal RNA
   3206..3226    +  misc_feature   MCS (fragment): pUC18/19 multiple cloning site
   3284..3405    +  polyA_signal   SV40 poly(A) signal: SV40 polyadenylation signal
   3454..3583    +  repeat_region  AAV2 ITR (fragment): inverted terminal repeat of adeno-associated virus serotype 2 inverted
   3606..3673    +  CDS            lacZα (fragment): LacZα fragment of β-galactosidase; lacZ fragment
   3704..4132    -  rep_origin     f1 ori (sequence partly withheld): f1 bacteriophage origin of replication; arrow indicates direction of (+) strand synthesis
   4159..4263    +  promoter       AmpR promoter: bla
   4264..5124    +  CDS            AmpR: β-lactamase; bla; confers resistance to ampicillin, carbenicillin, and related antibiotics
   5295..5883    +  rep_origin     ori: high-copy-number ColE1/pMB1/pBR322/pUC origin of replication
   6043..6100    -  repeat_region  AAV2 ITR (fragment): inverted terminal repeat of adeno-associated virus serotype 2 inverted
