[The description below was written by a language model from this plasmid's Addgene catalogue record and pLannotate feature annotations shown in this document.]
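Description:
pAV5S-F30-2xdBroccoli is a mammalian expression plasmid built on the pAV-5S backbone for producing a fluorogenic RNA reporter rather than a protein. It is propagated in E. coli through a high-copy ColE1/pUC-type origin with ampicillin selection (AmpR under its own bla promoter), and it also carries an f1 phage origin. The catalogue lists a total size of 6,298 bp, whereas the annotated sequencing result is 6,119 nt, so the two records differ slightly in length. The feature table does not annotate the aptamer insert itself.

The payload is a synthetic 234 bp cassette consisting of two dimeric Broccoli aptamers embedded in the F30 scaffold, an engineered RNA three-way junction used to promote correct aptamer folding and stability in cells. It is cloned between retained SalI and XbaI sites downstream of a 5S rRNA sequence, and transcription is driven by the 5S promoter, so the aptamer array is expressed as a 3′ fusion to 5S rRNA. 5S genes are normally transcribed by RNA polymerase III. Broccoli becomes fluorescent on binding a cell-permeable small-molecule fluorophore, so the four aptamer units per transcript give a bright tag for the fused RNA.

On the opposite strand, an SV40 enhancer/early promoter drives a Tn5-derived neo gene, with adjacent ble and transposase fragments, followed by the SV40 small t intron and a poly(A) signal. This offers potential G418 selection in mammalian cells. Partial AAV2 ITR fragments flank this region, but the record does not describe any use in AAV packaging. The construct is used for live-cell imaging of RNA in mammalian cells.
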