Addgene plasmid #66845: pAV5S-F30-2xdBroccoli
Purpose: Expresses 5S rRNA fused to two dimeric Broccoli aptamers in the F30 scaffold in mammalian cells
Depositing lab: Samie Jaffrey. Depositing organization: Cornell University. Publication: RNA Imaging with Dimeric Broccoli in Live Bacterial and Mammalian Cells. Filonov GS, Jaffrey SR. Curr Protoc Chem Biol. 2016 Mar 16;8(1):1-28. doi: 10.1002/9780470559277.ch150174. PubMed 26995352.
Backbone
  Vector backbone: pAV-5S
  Backbone size w/o insert (bp): 6064
  Total vector size (bp): 6298
  Vector type: Mammalian Expression
Growth in bacteria
  Bacterial resistance: Ampicillin, 100 μg/mL
  Growth temperature: 37°C
  Growth strain: DH5alpha
  Copy number: Unknown
Gene/Insert
  Gene/Insert name: Two dimeric Broccoli aptamers in the F30 scaffold
  Species: Synthetic
  Insert size (bp): 234
  Promoter: 5S
  Tag / fusion protein: 5S rRNA (N terminal on insert)
  Cloning method: Restriction Enzyme; 5′ cloning site SalI (not destroyed); 3′ cloning site XbaI (not destroyed)
  Sequencing primers: 5′ Seq-pAV-F
Terms and licenses: Academic/Nonprofit Terms; Industry Terms: Not Available to Industry
How to cite: pAV5S-F30-2xdBroccoli was a gift from Samie Jaffrey (Addgene plasmid # 66845 ; http://n2t.net/addgene:66845 ; RRID:Addgene_66845)
