>Addgene plasmid #66845 | pAV5S-F30-2xdBroccoli | addgene partial sequence | sequence record 117280 | SV40-splice-R2 5'-CACAAACAATTAGAATCAGTAG-3'
TTTTATATTTACCTTAGAGCTTTAAATCTCTGTAGGTAGTTTGTCCAATTATGTCACACCACAGAAGTAA
GGTTCCTTCACAAAGATCCGGACCAAAGCGGCCATCGTGCCTCCCCACTCCTGCAGTTCGGGGGCATGGA
TGCGCGGATAGCCGCTGCTGGTTTCCTGGATGCCGACGGATTTGCACTGCCGGTAGAACTCCGCGAGGTC
GTCCAGCCTCAGGCAGCAGCTGAACCAACTCGCGAGGGGATCGAGCCCGGGGTGGGCGAAGAACTCCAGC
ATGAGATCCCCGCGCTGGAGGATCATCCAGCCGGCGTCCCGGAAAACGATTCCGAAGCCCAACCTTTCAT
AGAAGGCGGCGGTGGAATCGAAATCTCGTGATGGCAGGTTGGGCGTCGCTTGGTCGGTCATTTCGAACCC
CAGAGTCCCGCTCAGAAGAACTCGTCAAGAAGGCGATAGAAGGCGATGCGCTGCGAATCGGGAGCGGCGA
TACCGTAAAGCACGAGGAAGCGGTCAGCCCATTCGCCGCCAAGCTCTTCAGCAATATCACGGGTAGCCAA
CGCTATGTCCTGATAGCGGTCCGCCACACCCAGCCGGCCACAGTCGATGAATCCAGAAAAGCGGCCATTT
TCCACCATGATATTCGGCAAGCAGGCATCGCCATGGGTCACGACGAGATCCTCGCCGTCGGGCATGCGCG
CCTTGAGCCTGGCGAACAGTTCGGCTGGCGCGAGCCCCTGATGCTCTTCGTCCAGATCATCCTGATCGAC
AAGACCGGCTTCCATCCGAGTACGTGCTCGCTCGATGCGATGTTTCGCTTGGTGGTCGAATGGGCAGGTA
GCCGGATCAAGCGTATGCAGCCGCCGCATTGCATCAGCCATGATGGATACTTTCTCGGCAGGAGCAAG
