>Addgene plasmid #66845 | pAV5S-F30-2xdBroccoli | addgene partial sequence | sequence record 117283 | pBABE3 5'-ACCCTAACTGACACACATTCC-3'
TCGGATGCAATCCGGCGGGCACGGCCGGGCCGGGCTGGGCTCTTGGGGCAGCCAGGCGCCTCCTTCAGCG
TCTACGGCCATACCACCCTGAACGCGCCCGATCTCGTCTGATCTCGGAAGCTAAGCAGGGTCGGGCCTGG
TTAGTACTTGGATGGGAGACCGCCTGGGAATACCGGGTGCTGTAGGCGTCGACTTGCCATGTGTATGTGG
GAGACGGTCGGGTCCATCTGAGACGGTCGGGTCCAGATATTCGTATCTGTCGAGTAGAGTGTGGGCTCAG
ATGTCGAGTAGAGTGTGGGCTCCCACATACTCTGATGATCCAGACGGTCGGGTCCATCTGAGACGGTCGG
GTCCAGATATTCGTATCTGTCGAGTAGAGTGTGGGCTCAGATGTCGAGTAGAGTGTGGGCTGGATCATTC
ATGGCAATCTAGAGCGGACTTCGGTCCGCTTTTTACTAGGACCTGCAGGCATGCAAGCTTGACGTCGGTT
ACCGATATCCATATGGCGGCCGCATCGATCTCGAGCCGCGGACTAGTAACTTGTTTATTGCAGCTTATAA
TGGTTACAAATAAAGCAATAGCATCACAAATTTCACAAATAAAGCATTTTTTTCACTGCATTCTAGTTGT
GGTTTGTCCAAACTCATCAATGTATCTTATCATGTCTTACGTAGATAAGTAGCATGGCGGGTTAATCATT
AACTACAAGGAACCCCTAGTGATGGAGTTGGCCACTCCCTCTCTGCGCG
